>Addgene plasmid #236152 | JPZF1 CMV-TO-SCN1A-377-NZF | addgene full sequence | sequence record 468409 | Addgene NGS Result
GTTGACATTGATTATTGACTAGTTATTAATAGTAATCAATTACGGGGTCATTAGTTCATAGCCCATATAT
GGAGTTCCGCGTTACATAACTTACGGTAAATGGCCCGCCTGGCTGACCGCCCAACGACCCCCGCCCATTG
ACGTCAATAATGACGTATGTTCCCATAGTAACGCCAATAGGGACTTTCCATTGACGTCAATGGGTGGAGT
ATTTACGGTAAACTGCCCACTTGGCAGTACATCAAGTGTATCATATGCCAAGTACGCCCCCTATTGACGT
CAATGACGGTAAATGGCCCGCCTGGCATTATGCCCAGTACATGACCTTATGGGACTTTCCTACTTGGCAG
TACATCTACGTATTAGTCATCGCTATTACCATGGTGATGCGGTTTTGGCAGTACATCAATGGGCGTGGAT
AGCGGTTTGACTCACGGGGATTTCCAAGTCTCCACCCCATTGACGTCAATGGGAGTTTGTTTTGGCACCA
AAATCAACGGGACTTTCCAAAATGTCGTAACAACTCCGCCCCATTGACGCAAATGGGCGGTAGGCGTGTA
CGGTGGGAGGTCTATATAAGCAGAGCTCTCCCTATCAGTGATAGAGATCTCCCTATCAGTGATAGAGATC
GTCGACGAGCTCGTTTAGTGAACCGTCAGATCGCCTGGAGACGCCATCCACGCTGTTTTGACCTCCATAG
AAGACACCGGGACCGATCCAGCCTCCGGACTCTAGCGTTTAAACTTAAGCTTCGCCACCATGTATGGTTG
CAAGAAATGTGGGCGGCGTTTCGGCCGGCTTTCCAATTGTACACGTCACGAGAAAACCCACAGCGCTTGT
ACGGGAGAGCGCCCGCATGGCTGTCACTTGTGTGGTAAAGCCTTTACACACTGCTCAGATTTGAGAAAAC
ACGAAAGGACACATACAGGTGAGCGGCCGTACTCATGTGGAATATGTGGGAAATCCTTTTCTGATAGCAG
CGCAAAGAGACGGCACTGTATCCTGCACACGGGAGAACGGCCTTTCGTCTGTGGGGTCTGCAAAATGGGA
TTTTCTCTGCTTACGAGCTTAGCGCAGCATCACTCCTCACATACCGGGGAACGACCATATGAGTGCAAAG
AGTGTGGAAAGACCTTTAGGCAATGTAGTCACCTGAAAAGGCATCAAAGGATACATACTGGCGAGCGGCC
CTACCAATGTGGGCAATGTGGTAAGAGCTTCAGACAATCTTCCAATCTGCATCAGCATCACCGCCTGCAT
CACACCGGTGAACGCCCTTATGAATGTAAGGAATGCGGAAAGACGTTCAGACAATGTTCACATCTCAAGC
GGCATCAACGCATCCATACGGGAGAGAGGCCGTTCGAGTGTGCCGTCTGCGGAGAATCTTTTGTCAATCC
GGCCGAACTCGCAGACCACGTTACCGTGCATGCTGCTGCAGGCGGAAGCGGAGGCTCTGGCGGATCTGAG
GGCCAGAGCGACGAGAGAGCCCTGCTGGACCAGCTGCACACCCTGCTGAGCAACACCGACGCCACCGGCC
TGGAGGAGATCGACAGAGCCCTGGGCATCCCCGAGCTGGTGAACCAGGGCCAGGCCCTGGAGCCCAAGCA
GGACGGAGGCTGGGGATCTATGGCCGAGGAATTCGTGACCCTGAAGGACGTGGGCATGGACTTCACCCTG
GGCGACTGGGAGCAGCTGGGCCTGGAGCAGGGCGACACCTTCTGGGACACCGCCCTGGACAACTGCCAGG
ACCTGTTCCTGCTGGACCCCCCCGGCGGAGGAGACGGCCTTGGTTTGGGACACGAGAAGTTCCCCAGCGA
CCTGGACCTGGACATGTTCAACGGCAGCCTGGAGTGCGACATGGAGAGCATCATCAGAAGCGAGCTGATG
GACGCCGACGGCCTGGACTTCAACTTCGACAGCTAGGCCGCTCGAGGAGGGCCCGAACAAAAACTCATCT
CAGAAGAGGATCTGAATAGCGCCGTCGACCATCATCATAATCATCATTGAGTTTAAACCCGCTGATCAGC
CTCGACTGTGCCTTCTAGTTGCCAGCCATCTGTTGTTTGCCCCTCCCCCGTGCCTTCCTTGACCCTGGAA
GGTGCCACTCCCACTGTCCTTTCCTAATAAAATGAGGAAATTGCATCGCATTGTCTGAGTAGGTGTCATT
CTATTCTGGGGGGTGGGGTGGGGCAGGACAGCAAGGGGGAGGATTGGGAAGACAATAGCAGGCATGCTGG
GGATGCGGTGGGCTCTATGGAGATCTATCGATGTTCTGGGGATGCGGTGGGCTCTATGGCTTCTGAGGCG
GAAAGAACCAGCTGGGGCTCTAGGGGGTATCCCC
[124 nt withheld, positions 2345-2468]
C
[91 nt withheld, positions 2470-2560]
AGGGTGATGGTTCACGTACCTAGAAGTTCCTATTCCGAAGTTCCTATTCTCTAGAAAGTATAGGAACTTC
CTTGGCCAAAAAGCCTGAACTCACCGCGACGTCTGTCGAGAAGTTTCTGATCGAAAAGTTCGACAGCGTC
TCCGACCTGATGCAGCTCTCGGAGGGCGAAGAATCTCGTGCTTTCAGCTTCGATGTAGGAGGGCGTGGAT
ATGTCCTGCGGGTAAATAGCTGCGCCGATGGTTTCTACAAAGATCGTTATGTTTATCGGCACTTTGCATC
GGCCGCGCTCCCGATTCCGGAAGTGCTTGACATTGGGGAATTCAGCGAGAGCCTGACCTATTGCATCTCC
CGCCGTGCACAGGGTGTCACGTTGCAAGACCTGCCTGAAACCGAACTGCCCGCTGTTCTGCAGCCGGTCG
CGGAGGCCATGGATGCGATCGCTGCGGCCGATCTTAGCCAGACGAGCGGGTTCGGCCCATTCGGACCGCA
AGGAATCGGTCAATACACTACATGGCGTGATTTCATATGCGCGATTGCTGATCCCCATGTGTATCACTGG
CAAACTGTGATGGACGACACCGTCAGTGCGTCCGTCGCGCAGGCTCTCGATGAGCTGATGCTTTGGGCCG
AGGACTGCCCCGAAGTCCGGCACCTCGTGCACGCGGATTTCGGCTCCAACAATGTCCTGACGGACAATGG
CCGCATAACAGCGGTCATTGACTGGAGCGAGGCGATGTTCGGGGATTCCCAATACGAGGTCGCCAACATC
TTCTTCTGGAGGCCGTGGTTGGCTTGTATGGAGCAGCAGACGCGCTACTTCGAGCGGAGGCATCCGGAGC
TTGCAGGATCGCCGCGGCTCCGGGCGTATATGCTCCGCATTGGTCTTGACCAACTCTATCAGAGCTTGGT
TGACGGCAATTTCGATGATGCAGCTTGGGCGCAGGGTCGATGCGACGCAATCGTCCGATCCGGAGCCGGG
ACTGTCGGGCGTACACAAATCGCCCGCAGAAGCGCGGCCGTCTGGACCGATGGCTGTGTAGAAGTACTCG
CCGATAGTGGAAACCGACGCCCCAGCACTCGTCCGAGGGCAAAGGAATAGCACGTACTACGAGATTTCGA
TTCCACCGCCGCCTTCTATGAAAGGTTGGGCTTCGGAATCGTTTTCCGGGACGCCGGCTGGATGATCCTC
CAGCGCGGGGATCTCATGCTGGAGTTCTTCGCCCACCCCAACTTGTTTATTGCAGCTTATAATGGTTACA
AATAAAGCAATAGCATCACAAATTTCACAAATAAAGCATTTTTTTCACTGCATTCTAGTTGTGGTTTGTC
CAAACTCATCAATGTATCTTATCATGTCTGTATACCGTCGACCTCTAGCTAGAGCTTGGCGTAATCATGG
TCATAGCTGTTTCCTGTGTGAAATTGTTATCCGCTCACAATTCCACACAACATACGAGCCGGAAGCATAA
AGTGTAAAGCCTGGGGTGCCTAATGAGTGAGCTAACTCACATTAATTGCGTTGCGCTCACTGCCCGCTTT
CCAGTCGGGAAACCTGTCGTGCCAGCTGCATTAATGAATCGGCCAACGCGCGGGGAGAGGCGGTTTGCGT
ATTGGGCGCTCTTCCGCTTCCTCGCTCACTGACTCGCTGCGCTCGGTCGTTCGGCTGCGGCGAGCGGTAT
CAGCTCACTCAAAGGCGGTAATACGGTTATCCACAGAATCAGGGGATAACGCAGGAAAGAACATGTGAGC
AAAAGGCCAGCAAAAGGCCAGGAACCGTAAAAAGGCCGCGTTGCTGGCGTTTTTCCATAGGCTCCGCCCC
CCTGACGAGCATCACAAAAATCGACGCTCAAGTCAGAGGTGGCGAAACCCGACAGGACTATAAAGATACC
AGGCGTTTCCCCCTGGAAGCTCCCTCGTGCGCTCTCCTGTTCCGACCCTGCCGCTTACCGGATACCTGTC
CGCCTTTCTCCCTTCGGGAAGCGTGGCGCTTTCTCATAGCTCACGCTGTAGGTATCTCAGTTCGGTGTAG
GTCGTTCGCTCCAAGCTGGGCTGTGTGCACGAACCCCCCGTTCAGCCCGACCGCTGCGCCTTATCCGGTA
ACTATCGTCTTGAGTCCAACCCGGTAAGACACGACTTATCGCCACTGGCAGCAGCCACTGGTAACAGGAT
TAGCAGAGCGAGGTATGTAGGCGGTGCTACAGAGTTCTTGAAGTGGTGGCCTAACTACGGCTACACTAGA
AGAACAGTATTTGGTATCTGCGCTCTGCTGAAGCCAGTTACCTTCGGAAAAAGAGTTGGTAGCTCTTGAT
CCGGCAAACAAACCACCGCTGGTAGCGGTGGTTTTTTTGTTTGCAAGCAGCAGATTACGCGCAGAAAAAA
AGGATCTCAAGAAGATCCTTTGATCTTTTCTACGGGGTCTGACGCTCAGTGGAACGAAAACTCACGTTAA
GGGATTTTGGTCATGAGATTATCAAAAAGGATCTTCACCTAGATCCTTTTAAATTAAAAATGAAGTTTTA
AATCAATCTAAAGTATATATGAGTAAACTTGGTCTGACAGTTACCAATGCTTAATCAGTGAGGCACCTAT
CTCAGCGATCTGTCTATTTCGTTCATCCATAGTTGCCTGACTCCCCGTCGTGTAGATAACTACGATACGG
GAGGGCTTACCATCTGGCCCCAGTGCTGCAATGATACCGCGAGACCCACGCTCACCGGCTCCAGATTTAT
CAGCAATAAACCAGCCAGCCGGAAGGGCCGAGCGCAGAAGTGGTCCTGCAACTTTATCCGCCTCCATCCA
GTCTATTAATTGTTGCCGGGAAGCTAGAGTAAGTAGTTCGCCAGTTAATAGTTTGCGCAACGTTGTTGCC
ATTGCTACAGGCATCGTGGTGTCACGCTCGTCGTTTGGTATGGCTTCATTCAGCTCCGGTTCCCAACGAT
CAAGGCGAGTTACATGATCCCCCATGTTGTGCAAAAAAGCGGTTAGCTCCTTCGGTCCTCCGATCGTTGT
CAGAAGTAAGTTGGCCGCAGTGTTATCACTCATGGTTATGGCAGCACTGCATAATTCTCTTACTGTCATG
CCATCCGTAAGATGCTTTTCTGTGACTGGTGAGTACTCAACCAAGTCATTCTGAGAATAGTGTATGCGGC
GACCGAGTTGCTCTTGCCCGGCGTCAATACGGGATAATACCGCGCCACATAGCAGAACTTTAAAAGTGCT
CATCATTGGAAAACGTTCTTCGGGGCGAAAACTCTCAAGGATCTTACCGCTGTTGAGATCCAGTTCGATG
TAACCCACTCGTGCACCCAACTGATCTTCAGCATCTTTTACTTTCACCAGCGTTTCTGGGTGAGCAAAAA
CAGGAAGGCAAAATGCCGCAAAAAAGGGAATAAGGGCGACACGGAAATGTTGAATACTCATACTCTTCCT
TTTTCAATATTATTGAAGCATTTATCAGGGTTATTGTCTCATGAGCGGATACATATTTGAATGTATTTAG
AAAAATAAACAAATAGGGGTTCCGCGCACATTTCCCCGAAAAGTGCCACCTGACGTCGACGGATCGGGAG
ATCTCCCGATCCCCTATGGTGCACTCTCAGTACAATCTGCTCTGATGCCGCATAGTTAAGCCAGTATCTG
CTCCCTGCTTGTGTGTTGGAGGTCGCTGAGTAGTGCGCGAGCAAAATTTAAGCTACAACAAGGCAAGGCT
TGACCGACAATTGCATGAAGAATCTGCTTAGGGTTAGGCGTTTTGCGCTGCTTCGTACGGGCCAGATATA
CGC
Features (pLannotate 1.2.2; 24 found; start..end, strand, type, name):
      4..383     +  enhancer       CMV enhancer: human cytomegalovirus immediate early enhancer
    384..587     +  promoter       CMV promoter: human cytomegalovirus (CMV) immediate early promoter
    589..608     +  promoter       PLtetO-1 promoter (fragment): modified phage lambda PL promoter with tet operator sites (Lutz and Bujard, 1997)
    610..629     +  promoter       PLtetO-1 promoter (fragment): modified phage lambda PL promoter with tet operator sites (Lutz and Bujard, 1997)
    637..670     +  promoter       TRE3GV promoter (fragment): 3rd-generation Tet-responsive promoter that can be activated by binding of Tet-On® 3G, optimized for retroviral and lentiviral vectors
   1468..1614    +  CDS            NCOA3 (fragment): NCOA3_HUMAN - Also known as AIB1, BHLHE42, RAC3, TRAM1. Experimental evidence at protein level: Swiss-Prot protein existence level 1. Nuclear receptor coactivator that directly binds nuclear receptors and stimulates the transcriptional activities in a hormone- dependent fashion. Plays a central role in creating a multisubunit coactivator complex, which probably acts via remodeling of chromatin. Involved in the coactivation of different nuclear receptors, such as for steroids (GR and ER), retinoids (RARs and RXRs), thyroid hormone (TRs), vitamin D3 (VDR) and prostanoids (PPARs). Displays histon
   1630..1773    +  CDS            ZNF473 (fragment): ZN473_HUMAN - Also known as KIAA1141, ZFP100. Experimental evidence at protein level: Swiss-Prot protein existence level 1. Involved in histone 3'-end pre-mRNA processing by associating with U7 snRNP and interacting with SLBP/pre-mRNA complex. Increases histone 3'-end pre-mRNA processing but has no effect on U7 snRNP levels, when overexpressed. Required for cell cycle progression from G1 to S phases. From Homo sapiens (Human).
   1789..1923    +  CDS            FOXO6 (fragment): FOXO6_HUMAN - Experimental evidence at protein level: Swiss-Prot protein existence level 1. Transcriptional activator. From Homo sapiens (Human).
   2036..2260    +  polyA_signal   bGH poly(A) signal: bovine growth hormone polyadenylation signal
   2276..2299    +  polyA_signal   bGH poly(A) signal (fragment): bovine growth hormone polyadenylation signal
   2303..2324    +  promoter       SV40 promoter (fragment): SV40 enhancer and early promoter
   2345..2578    +  rep_origin     f1 ori (fragment) (sequence partly withheld): f1 bacteriophage origin of replication; arrow indicates direction of (+) strand synthesis
   2583..2630    +  protein_bind   FRT: FLP-mediated recombination occurs in the 8-bp core sequence TCTAGAAA (Turan and Bode, 2011). FLP recombinase from the Saccharomyces cerevisiae 2μ plasmid
   2638..3660    +  CDS            HygR: aminoglycoside phosphotransferase from E. coli; aph(4)-Ia; confers resistance to hygromycin
   3670..3795    +  CDS            ble (fragment): BLE_KLEPN - Experimental evidence at protein level: Swiss-Prot protein existence level 1. Binding protein with a strong affinity to the bleomycin family of antibiotics. Binds to CL990; an antimitotic-antibiotic compound. From Klebsiella pneumoniae.
   3790..3911    +  polyA_signal   SV40 poly(A) signal: SV40 polyadenylation signal
   3984..4000    -  protein_bind   lac operator: The lac repressor binds to the lac operator to inhibit transcription in E. coli. This inhibition can be relieved by adding lactose or isopropyl-β-D-thiogalactopyranoside (IPTG). lac repressor encoded by lacI
   4008..4038    -  promoter       lac promoter: promoter for the E. coli lac operon
   4053..4074    -  protein_bind   CAP binding site: CAP binding activates transcription in the presence of cAMP. E. coli catabolite activator protein
   4087..4179    -  CDS            lacI (fragment): lac repressor; lacI; The lac repressor binds to the lac operator to inhibit transcription in E. coli. This inhibition can be relieved by adding lactose or isopropyl-β-D-thiogalactopyranoside (IPTG).
   4362..4950    -  rep_origin     ori: high-copy-number ColE1/pMB1/pBR322/pUC origin of replication
   5121..5981    -  CDS            AmpR: β-lactamase; bla; confers resistance to ampicillin, carbenicillin, and related antibiotics
   5982..6086    -  promoter       AmpR promoter: bla
   6145..6197    -  misc_feature   bom (fragment): basis of mobility region from pBR322
