[The description below was written by a language model from this plasmid's Addgene catalogue record and pLannotate feature annotations shown in this document.]
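Description:
JPZF1 CMV-TO-SCN1A-377-NZF is a 6.3 kb mammalian expression plasmid built on a Flp-In-type backbone and designed for tetracycline-regulated expression of a synthetic transcriptional activator. It is maintained in E. coli through a high-copy ColE1/pUC-type origin and an ampicillin resistance gene. Remnants of an f1 origin and lac promoter/operator region are also present from the parental vector.

The expression cassette is driven by the CMV immediate early enhancer and promoter, followed directly by two tet operator sites (the "TO" arrangement). In cells that express TetR, the repressor occupies these sites and blocks transcription until tetracycline or doxycycline is added, whereas in cells lacking TetR the promoter should act constitutively. The open reading frame encodes the SCN1A-377 zinc finger array joined by a GS linker to the NZF activation domain. The zinc finger portion is not annotated in the feature table, but the activation domain is recognisable as three consecutive fragments of the human proteins NCOA3, ZNF473 and FOXO6. The cassette ends with a bGH polyadenylation signal.

Downstream lies an FRT site placed immediately before a hygromycin resistance coding sequence with an SV40 poly(A) signal. This is the usual Flp-In layout, in which FLP-mediated recombination into a genomic FRT landing site supplies the promoter needed to express the marker, giving single-copy, site-specific integration. The catalogue entry lists puromycin as the mammalian selectable marker, but the sequence annotation shows hygromycin resistance and no puromycin gene, so this discrepancy should be checked.

The associated work concerns machine-guided protein engineering for deimmunization and therapeutic function. The name suggests the zinc finger array targets SCN1A, though the record does not state this.
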