Addgene plasmid #236152: JPZF1 CMV-TO-SCN1A-377-NZF
Purpose: Plasmid encoding the SCN1A-377 zinc finger array attached by a GS linker to the NZF transcriptional activation domain, under control of CMV promoter with two TetR binding sites
Depositing lab: Xiaojing Gao. Depositing organization: Stanford University. Publication: Machine-guided dual-objective protein engineering for deimmunization and therapeutic functions. Wolfsberg E, Paul JS, Tycko J, Chen B, Bassik MC, Bintu L, Alizadeh AA, Gao XJ. Cell Syst. 2025 Jul 16;16(7):101299. doi: 10.1016/j.cels.2025.101299. Epub 2025 Jun 3. PubMed 40466641.
Backbone
  Vector backbone: FLP-IN
  Vector type: Mammalian Expression
  Selectable markers: Puromycin
Growth in bacteria
  Bacterial resistance: Ampicillin, 100 μg/mL
  Growth temperature: 37°C
  Growth strain: DH5alpha
  Copy number: High Copy
Gene/Insert
  Gene/Insert name: SCN1A-377-NZF
  Species: Synthetic
  Promoter: CMV promoter with two TetR binding sites
  Cloning method: Gibson Cloning
Terms and licenses: Academic/Nonprofit Terms; Industry Terms: Not Available to Industry
Depositor comments: See https://benchling.com/s/seq-4Q8SxgjVNHCs4lFQGQ1A?m=slm-KGGdyBG1wnDSN46HIXzkfor annotated sequence. Please visit https://doi.org/10.1101/2025.02.24.639918 for bioRxiv preprint.
How to cite: JPZF1 CMV-TO-SCN1A-377-NZF was a gift from Xiaojing Gao (Addgene plasmid # 236152 ; http://n2t.net/addgene:236152 ; RRID:Addgene_236152)
